Addgene plasmid #117270: tetO.Nfia.Blast
Purpose: Expresses Nfia and blasticidin resistance gene under control of tetO sequence.
Depositing lab: Henrik Ahlenius. Depositing organization: Lund University. Publication: Rapid and efficient induction of functional astrocytes from human pluripotent stem cells. Canals I, Ginisty A, Quist E, Timmerman R, Fritze J, Miskinyte G, Monni E, Hansen MG, Hidalgo I, Bryder D, Bengzon J, Ahlenius H. Nat Methods. 2018 Sep;15(9):693-696. doi: 10.1038/s41592-018-0103-2. Epub 2018 Aug 20. PubMed 30127505.
Backbone
  Vector backbone: Tet-O-FUW
  Backbone size w/o insert (bp): 9325
  Total vector size (bp): 10855
  Vector type: Mammalian Expression, Lentiviral
  Selectable markers: Blasticidin
Growth in bacteria
  Bacterial resistance: Ampicillin, 100 μg/mL
  Growth temperature: 37°C
  Growth strain: NEB Stable
  Copy number: High Copy
Gene/Insert
  Gene/Insert name: Nfia
  Species: M. musculus (mouse)
  Insert size (bp): 1530
  GenBank ID: NM_010905
  Entrez Gene: Nfia (a.k.a. 1110047K16Rik, 9430022M17Rik, CTF, NF1-A, NF1A)
  Promoter: tet-on
  Cloning method: Restriction Enzyme; 5′ cloning site EcoRI (not destroyed); 3′ cloning site BamHI (not destroyed)
  Sequencing primers: 5′ LNCX; 3′ WPRE-R
Terms and licenses: Academic/Nonprofit Terms; Industry Terms: Not Available to Industry
How to cite: tetO.Nfia.Blast was a gift from Henrik Ahlenius (Addgene plasmid # 117270 ; http://n2t.net/addgene:117270 ; RRID:Addgene_117270)
