[The description below was written by a language model from this plasmid's Addgene catalogue record and the feature table of its GenBank file.]
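Description:
tetO.Nfia.Blast is a lentiviral transfer plasmid built on the Tet-O-FUW backbone for doxycycline-inducible expression of mouse Nfia (nuclear factor I/A) in mammalian cells. It is propagated in E. coli through a high-copy ColE1/pUC-type origin with ampicillin selection, and the backbone also carries an f1 origin and an SV40 promoter/EM7-driven bleomycin/Zeocin resistance cassette that lies outside the viral genome. A CMV enhancer/promoter fused to a truncated HIV-1 5' LTR drives production of the packageable RNA. That RNA contains the Psi packaging signal, the RRE for Rev-dependent nuclear export and the cPPT/CTS. A second truncated LTR followed by a bGH polyadenylation signal closes the viral unit.

The payload is driven by a tetracycline response element with seven tetO copies joined to a minimal CMV promoter, so transcription depends on a tetracycline-controlled transactivator supplied separately; this plasmid does not encode one. The roughly 1.5 kb Nfia coding sequence was cloned between EcoRI and BamHI. It is not annotated in the feature table but would occupy the unannotated stretch between the promoter and a T2A peptide. The T2A links it to the blasticidin S deaminase gene, so the transcription factor and the drug marker are made as separate proteins from one inducible transcript, and blasticidin resistance therefore reports induced expression. A WPRE downstream enhances transcript stability and expression. The held sequence record is 10,420 bp, somewhat shorter than the catalogue's stated total of 10,855 bp. The associated publication concerns rapid induction of functional astrocytes from human pluripotent stem cells, which suggests use of this vector for transcription factor-driven astrocyte programming.
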