LOCUS       Exported 10420 bp ds-DNA circular SYN 12-MAY-2021
DEFINITION  Expresses Nfia and blasticidin resistance gene under control of tetO
            sequence..
ACCESSION   .
VERSION     .
KEYWORDS    tetO.Nfia.Blast
SOURCE      synthetic DNA construct
  ORGANISM  synthetic DNA construct
REFERENCE   1 (bases 1 to 10420)
  AUTHORS   Canals I, Ginisty A, Quist E, Timmerman R, Fritze J, Miskinyte G,
            Monni E, Hansen MG, Hidalgo I, Bryder D, Bengzon J, Ahlenius H
  TITLE     Rapid and efficient induction of functional astrocytes from human
            pluripotent stem cells.
  JOURNAL   Nat Methods. 2018 Sep;15(9):693-696. doi: 10.1038/s41592-018-0103-2.
            Epub 2018 Aug 20.
  PUBMED    30127505
REFERENCE   2 (bases 1 to 10420)
  AUTHORS   .
  TITLE     Direct Submission
  JOURNAL   Exported May 12, 2021 from SnapGene Server 1.1.58
            http://www.snapgene.com
FEATURES             Location/Qualifiers
     source          1..10420
                     /organism="synthetic DNA construct"
                     /mol_type="other DNA"
     promoter        1..39
                     /label=minimal CMV promoter
                     /note="human cytomegalovirus (CMV) immediate early
                     promoter"
     primer_bind     36..60
                     /label=LNCX
                     /note="Human CMV promoter, forward primer"
     CDS             1693..1746
                     /codon_start=1
                     /product="2A peptide from Thosea asigna virus capsid
                     protein"
                     /label=T2A
                     /note="Eukaryotic ribosomes fail to insert a peptide bond
                     between the Gly and Pro residues, yielding separate
                     polypeptides."
                     /translation="EGRGSLLTCGDVEENPGP"
     CDS             1759..2157
                     /codon_start=1
                     /gene="Aspergillus terreus BSD"
                     /product="blasticidin S deaminase"
                     /label=BSD
                     /note="confers resistance to blasticidin"
                     /translation="MAKPLSQEESTLIERATATINSIPISEDYSVASAALSSDGRIFTG
                     VNVYHFTGGPCAELVVLGTAAAAAAGNLTCIVAIGNENRGILSPCGRCRQVLLDLHPGI
                     KAIVKDSDGQPTAVGIRELLPSGYVWEG"
     misc_feature    2196..2784
                     /label=WPRE
                     /note="woodchuck hepatitis virus posttranscriptional
                     regulatory element"
     primer_bind     complement(2249..2269)
                     /label=WPRE-R
                     /note="WPRE, reverse primer"
     CDS             complement(2667..2678)
                     /codon_start=1
                     /product="Factor Xa recognition and cleavage site"
                     /label=Factor Xa site
                     /translation="IEGR"
     primer_bind     complement(2787..2803)
                     /label=KS primer
                     /note="common sequencing primer, one of multiple similar
                     variants"
     primer_bind     complement(2788..2804)
                     /label=pBluescriptKS
                     /note="For pBluescript vector"
     LTR             3309..3489
                     /label=5' LTR (truncated)
                     /note="truncated 5' long terminal repeat (LTR) from HIV-1"
     primer_bind     complement(3515..3532)
                     /label=BGH-rev
                     /note="Bovine growth hormone terminator, reverse primer.
                     Also called BGH reverse"
     polyA_signal    3521..3745
                     /label=bGH poly(A) signal
                     /note="bovine growth hormone polyadenylation signal"
     rep_origin      3791..4219
                     /direction=RIGHT
                     /label=f1 ori
                     /note="f1 bacteriophage origin of replication; arrow
                     indicates direction of (+) strand synthesis"
     primer_bind     complement(3878..3897)
                     /label=F1ori-R
                     /note="F1 origin, reverse primer"
     primer_bind     4088..4109
                     /label=F1ori-F
                     /note="F1 origin, forward primer"
     primer_bind     complement(4228..4248)
                     /label=pBABE 3'
                     /note="SV40 enhancer, reverse primer for pBABE vectors"
     promoter        4233..4562
                     /label=SV40 promoter
                     /note="SV40 enhancer and early promoter"
     rep_origin      4413..4548
                     /label=SV40 ori
                     /note="SV40 origin of replication"
     primer_bind     4475..4494
                     /label=SV40pro-F
                     /note="SV40 promoter/origin, forward primer"
     promoter        4610..4657
                     /label=EM7 promoter
                     /note="synthetic bacterial promoter "
     CDS             4676..5050
                     /codon_start=1
                     /gene="Sh ble from Streptoalloteichus hindustanus"
                     /product="antibiotic-binding protein"
                     /label=BleoR
                     /note="confers resistance to bleomycin, phleomycin, and
                     Zeocin(TM)"
                     /translation="MAKLTSAVPVLTARDVAGAVEFWTDRLGFSRDFVEDDFAGVVRDD
                     VTLFISAVQDQVVPDNTLAWVWVRGLDELYAEWSEVVSTNFRDASGPAMTEIGEQPWGR
                     EFALRDPAGNCVHFVAEEQD"
     polyA_signal    5180..5301
                     /label=SV40 poly(A) signal
                     /note="SV40 polyadenylation signal"
     primer_bind     complement(5217..5236)
                     /label=SV40pA-R
                     /note="SV40 polyA, reverse primer"
     primer_bind     5271..5290
                     /label=EBV-rev
                     /note="SV40 polyA terminator, reverse primer"
     primer_bind     complement(5350..5366)
                     /label=M13 rev
                     /note="common sequencing primer, one of multiple similar
                     variants"
     primer_bind     complement(5350..5366)
                     /label=M13 Reverse
                     /note="In lacZ gene. Also called M13-rev"
     primer_bind     complement(5363..5385)
                     /label=M13/pUC Reverse
                     /note="In lacZ gene"
     protein_bind    5374..5390
                     /label=lac operator
                     /bound_moiety="lac repressor encoded by lacI"
                     /note="The lac repressor binds to the lac operator to
                     inhibit transcription in E. coli. This inhibition can be
                     relieved by adding lactose or
                     isopropyl-beta-D-thiogalactopyranoside (IPTG)."
     promoter        complement(5398..5428)
                     /label=lac promoter
                     /note="promoter for the E. coli lac operon"
     protein_bind    5443..5464
                     /label=CAP binding site
                     /bound_moiety="E. coli catabolite activator protein"
                     /note="CAP binding activates transcription in the presence
                     of cAMP."
     primer_bind     complement(5581..5598)
                     /label=L4440
                     /note="L4440 vector, forward primer"
     rep_origin      complement(5752..6340)
                     /direction=LEFT
                     /label=ori
                     /note="high-copy-number ColE1/pMB1/pBR322/pUC origin of
                     replication"
     primer_bind     complement(5832..5851)
                     /label=pBR322ori-F
                     /note="pBR322 origin, forward primer"
     CDS             complement(6511..7371)
                     /codon_start=1
                     /gene="bla"
                     /product="beta-lactamase"
                     /label=AmpR
                     /note="confers resistance to ampicillin, carbenicillin, and
                     related antibiotics"
                     /translation="MSIQHFRVALIPFFAAFCLPVFAHPETLVKVKDAEDQLGARVGYI
                     ELDLNSGKILESFRPEERFPMMSTFKVLLCGAVLSRIDAGQEQLGRRIHYSQNDLVEYS
                     PVTEKHLTDGMTVRELCSAAITMSDNTAANLLLTTIGGPKELTAFLHNMGDHVTRLDRW
                     EPELNEAIPNDERDTTMPVAMATTLRKLLTGELLTLASRQQLIDWMEADKVAGPLLRSA
                     LPAGWFIADKSGAGERGSRGIIAALGPDGKPSRIVVIYTTGSQATMDERNRQIAEIGAS
                     LIKHW"
     primer_bind     7134..7153
                     /label=Amp-R
                     /note="Ampicillin resistance gene, reverse primer"
     promoter        complement(7372..7476)
                     /gene="bla"
                     /label=AmpR promoter
     primer_bind     complement(7551..7570)
                     /label=pRS-marker
                     /note="pRS vectors, use to sequence yeast selectable
                     marker"
     enhancer        7742..8121
                     /label=CMV enhancer
                     /note="human cytomegalovirus immediate early enhancer"
     promoter        8123..8321
                     /label=CMV promoter
                     /note="human cytomegalovirus (CMV) immediate early
                     promoter"
     primer_bind     8276..8296
                     /label=CMV-F
                     /note="Human CMV immediate early promoter, forward primer"
     LTR             8339..8519
                     /label=5' LTR (truncated)
                     /note="truncated 5' long terminal repeat (LTR) from HIV-1"
     misc_feature    8566..8691
                     /label=HIV-1 Psi
                     /note="packaging signal of human immunodeficiency virus
                     type 1"
     misc_feature    9184..9417
                     /label=RRE
                     /note="The Rev response element (RRE) of HIV-1 allows for
                     Rev-dependent mRNA export from the nucleus to the
                     cytoplasm."
     CDS             9602..9646
                     /codon_start=1
                     /product="antigenic peptide corresponding to amino acids
                     655 to 669 of the HIV envelope protein gp41 (Lutje Hulsik
                     et al., 2013)"
                     /label=gp41 peptide
                     /note="recognized by the 2H10 single-chain llama nanobody"
                     /translation="KNEQELLELDKWASL"
     misc_feature    9944..10061
                     /label=cPPT/CTS
                     /note="central polypurine tract and central termination
                     sequence of HIV-1"
     protein_bind    10118..10388
                     /label=tetracycline response element
                     /bound_moiety="tetracycline repressor TetR"
                     /note="contains seven copies of the tetracycline operator
                     tetO"
ORIGIN
        1 ggtaggcgtg tacggtggga ggcctatata agcagagctc gtttagtgaa ccgtcagatc
       61 gcctggagac gccatccacg ctgttttgac ctccatagaa gacaccggga ccgatccagc
      121 ctccgcggcc ccgaattcat gtattctccg ctctgtctca cccaggatga gtttcatcct
      181 ttcattgaag cacttctgcc ccatgtccgc gccttcgcct acacatggtt caacctgcag
      241 gcccgaaagc ggaaatactt caaaaaacat gagaagcgca tgtcgaaaga agaggagagg
      301 gccgtgaagg atgaactgct aagcgagaag cccgaggtca agcagaagtg ggcttcccga
      361 cttctggcca agttacggaa agatatccga cccgagtacc gagaggattt tgttcttaca
      421 gttacaggga aaaaacctcc atgctgtgtt ctttccaacc ctgatcagaa aggcaagatg
      481 cggagaattg actgcctccg ccaggcagat aaagtatgga ggttggacct cgtcatggtg
      541 atcttgttca aaggtattcc gctggaaagt actgatggcg agcgccttgt aaagagtcca
      601 cagtgctcta atccagggct ctgtgtccag ccccatcaca taggggtttc tgtaaaggaa
      661 ctcgatttat atttggcata ctttgtacat gcagcagatt caagtcaatc tgaaagtccc
      721 agccagccaa gtgaagctga cattaaggac cagccagaaa atggacattt gggcttccag
      781 gacagctttg tcacatcagg tgttttcagt gtgactgagc tagtaagagt gtcacaaaca
      841 ccaatagctg caggaaccgg ccccaatttt tctctctctg atttggaaag ttcttcatac
      901 tacagcatga gtccaggagc aatgaggagg tctctgccca gcacatcctc taccagctct
      961 acaaagcgcc tcaagtctgt ggaggatgaa atggacagtc ctggtgaaga accattttac
     1021 acaggccaag ggcgctcccc agggagtggc agccagtcca gtggatggca tgaagtagag
     1081 ccaggcttgc catctccaag cacactgaag aagtctgaga agtctggttt cagcagcccc
     1141 tccccttcgc agacctcctc cctgggaaca gcattcacac agcatcaccg acctgtcatt
     1201 acaggaccca gagcaagtcc acatgcgacg ccatcgactc tccactttcc aacgtcaccc
     1261 atcatccagc agcctgggcc ttacttctca cacccagcca tccgttacca ccctcaggag
     1321 acgctgaaag agtttgtcca acttgtctgt cctgatgctg gtcagcaagc tggacaggtg
     1381 gggttcctca atcccaatgg aagcagtcaa ggcaaggtgc acaacccatt cctccccacc
     1441 ccaatgttgc cgccgccgcc accaccaccg atggccaggc ctgtgcctct gcccatgcca
     1501 gacaccaagc ctccaaccac atcaacagaa ggaggtgcag cctcccccac ctcaccgacc
     1561 tactcgacac ccagcacctc ccccgcaaac cgattcgtca gtgttggacc acgagatcca
     1621 agctttgtaa atatccctca acagacacag tcctggtacc tgggataagg atccatggct
     1681 agcggctccg gcgagggcag gggaagtctt ctaacatgcg gggacgtgga ggaaaatccc
     1741 ggcccagcat gctctagaat ggccaagcct ttgtctcaag aagaatccac cctcattgaa
     1801 agagcaacgg ctacaatcaa cagcatcccc atctctgaag actacagcgt cgccagcgca
     1861 gctctctcta gcgacggccg catcttcact ggtgtcaatg tatatcattt tactggggga
     1921 ccttgtgcag aactcgtggt gctgggcact gctgctgctg cggcagctgg caacctgact
     1981 tgtatcgtcg cgatcggaaa tgagaacagg ggcatcttga gcccctgcgg acggtgccga
     2041 caggtgcttc tcgatctgca tcctgggatc aaagccatag tgaaggacag tgatggacag
     2101 ccgacggcag ttgggattcg tgaattgctg ccctctggtt atgtgtggga gggctaatta
     2161 attaagctag ctaattcgat atcaagctta tcgataatca acctctggat tacaaaattt
     2221 gtgaaagatt gactggtatt cttaactatg ttgctccttt tacgctatgt ggatacgctg
     2281 ctttaatgcc tttgtatcat gctattgctt cccgtatggc tttcattttc tcctccttgt
     2341 ataaatcctg gttgctgtct ctttatgagg agttgtggcc cgttgtcagg caacgtggcg
     2401 tggtgtgcac tgtgtttgct gacgcaaccc ccactggttg gggcattgcc accacctgtc
     2461 agctcctttc cgggactttc gctttccccc tccctattgc cacggcggaa ctcatcgccg
     2521 cctgccttgc ccgctgctgg acaggggctc ggctgttggg cactgacaat tccgtggtgt
     2581 tgtcggggaa atcatcgtcc tttccttggc tgctcgcctg tgttgccacc tggattctgc
     2641 gcgggacgtc cttctgctac gtcccttcgg ccctcaatcc agcggacctt ccttcccgcg
     2701 gcctgctgcc ggctctgcgg cctcttccgc gtcttcgcct tcgccctcag acgagtcgga
     2761 tctccctttg ggccgcctcc ccgcatcgat accgtcgacc tcgagaccta gaaaaacatg
     2821 gagcaatcac aagtagcaat acagcagcta ccaatgctga ttgtgcctgg ctagaagcac
     2881 aagaggagga ggaggtgggt tttccagtca cacctcaggt acctttaaga ccaatgactt
     2941 acaaggcagc tgtagatctt agccactttt taaaagaaaa ggggggactg gaagggctaa
     3001 ttcactccca acgaagacaa gatatccttg atctgtggat ctaccacaca caaggctact
     3061 tccctgattg gcagaactac acaccagggc cagggatcag atatccactg acctttggat
     3121 ggtgctacaa gctagtacca gttgagcaag agaaggtaga agaagccaat gaaggagaga
     3181 acacccgctt gttacaccct gtgagcctgc atgggatgga tgacccggag agagaagtat
     3241 tagagtggag gtttgacagc cgcctagcat ttcatcacat ggcccgagag ctgcatccgg
     3301 actgtactgg gtctctctgg ttagaccaga tctgagcctg ggagctctct ggctaactag
     3361 ggaacccact gcttaagcct caataaagct tgccttgagt gcttcaagta gtgtgtgccc
     3421 gtctgttgtg tgactctggt aactagagat ccctcagacc cttttagtca gtgtggaaaa
     3481 tctctagcag ggcccgttta aacccgctga tcagcctcga ctgtgccttc tagttgccag
     3541 ccatctgttg tttgcccctc ccccgtgcct tccttgaccc tggaaggtgc cactcccact
     3601 gtcctttcct aataaaatga ggaaattgca tcgcattgtc tgagtaggtg tcattctatt
     3661 ctggggggtg gggtggggca ggacagcaag ggggaggatt gggaagacaa tagcaggcat
     3721 gctggggatg cggtgggctc tatggcttct gaggcggaaa gaaccagctg gggctctagg
     3781 gggtatcccc nnnnnnnnnn nnnnnnnnnn nnnnnnnnnn nnnnnnnnnn nnnnnnnnnn
     3841 nnnnnnnnnn nnnnnnnnnn nnnnnnnnnn nnnnnnnnnn nnnnnnnnnn nnnnnnnnnn
     3901 nnnnnnnnnn nnnncnnnnn nnnnnnnnnn nnnnnnnnnn nnnnnnnnnn nnnnnnnnnn
     3961 nnnnnnnnnn nnnnnnnnnn nnnnnnnnnn nnnnnnnnnn nnnnnnannn nnnnnnnnnn
     4021 nnnnnnnnnn nnnnnnnnnn nnnnnnnnnn nnnnnncctt tgacgttgga gtccacgttc
     4081 tttaatagtg gactcttgtt ccaaactgga acaacactca accctatctc ggtctattct
     4141 tttgatttat aagggatttt gccgatttcg gcctattggt taaaaaatga gctgatttaa
     4201 caaaaattta acgcgaatta attctgtgga atgtgtgtca gttagggtgt ggaaagtccc
     4261 caggctcccc agcaggcaga agtatgcaaa gcatgcatct caattagtca gcaaccaggt
     4321 gtggaaagtc cccaggctcc ccagcaggca gaagtatgca aagcatgcat ctcaattagt
     4381 cagcaaccat agtcccgccc ctaactccgc ccatcccgcc cctaactccg cccagttccg
     4441 cccattctcc gccccatggc tgactaattt tttttattta tgcagaggcc gaggccgcct
     4501 ctgcctctga gctattccag aagtagtgag gaggcttttt tggaggccta ggcttttgca
     4561 aaaagctccc gggagcttgt atatccattt tcggatctga tcagcacgtg ttgacaatta
     4621 atcatcggca tagtatatcg gcatagtata atacgacaag gtgaggaact aaaccatggc
     4681 caagttgacc agtgccgttc cggtgctcac cgcgcgcgac gtcgccggag cggtcgagtt
     4741 ctggaccgac cggctcgggt tctcccggga cttcgtggag gacgacttcg ccggtgtggt
     4801 ccgggacgac gtgaccctgt tcatcagcgc ggtccaggac caggtggtgc cggacaacac
     4861 cctggcctgg gtgtgggtgc gcggcctgga cgagctgtac gccgagtggt cggaggtcgt
     4921 gtccacgaac ttccgggacg cctccgggcc ggccatgacc gagatcggcg agcagccgtg
     4981 ggggcgggag ttcgccctgc gcgacccggc cggcaactgc gtgcacttcg tggccgagga
     5041 gcaggactga cacgtgctac gagatttcga ttccaccgcc gccttctatg aaaggttggg
     5101 cttcggaatc gttttccggg acgccggctg gatgatcctc cagcgcgggg atctcatgct
     5161 ggagttcttc gcccacccca acttgtttat tgcagcttat aatggttaca aataaagcaa
     5221 tagcatcaca aatttcacaa ataaagcatt tttttcactg cattctagtt gtggtttgtc
     5281 caaactcatc aatgtatctt atcatgtctg tataccgtcg acctctagct agagcttggc
     5341 gtaatcatgg tcatagctgt ttcctgtgtg aaattgttat ccgctcacaa ttccacacaa
     5401 catacgagcc ggaagcataa agtgtaaagc ctggggtgcc taatgagtga gctaactcac
     5461 attaattgcg ttgcgctcac tgcccgcttt ccagtcggga aacctgtcgt gccagctgca
     5521 ttaatgaatc ggccaacgcg cggggagagg cggtttgcgt attgggcgct cttccgcttc
     5581 ctcgctcact gactcgctgc gctcggtcgt tcggctgcgg cgagcggtat cagctcactc
     5641 aaaggcggta atacggttat ccacagaatc aggggataac gcaggaaaga acatgtgagc
     5701 aaaaggccag caaaaggcca ggaaccgtaa aaaggccgcg ttgctggcgt ttttccatag
     5761 gctccgcccc cctgacgagc atcacaaaaa tcgacgctca agtcagaggt ggcgaaaccc
     5821 gacaggacta taaagatacc aggcgtttcc ccctggaagc tccctcgtgc gctctcctgt
     5881 tccgaccctg ccgcttaccg gatacctgtc cgcctttctc ccttcgggaa gcgtggcgct
     5941 ttctcatagc tcacgctgta ggtatctcag ttcggtgtag gtcgttcgct ccaagctggg
     6001 ctgtgtgcac gaaccccccg ttcagcccga ccgctgcgcc ttatccggta actatcgtct
     6061 tgagtccaac ccggtaagac acgacttatc gccactggca gcagccactg gtaacaggat
     6121 tagcagagcg aggtatgtag gcggtgctac agagttcttg aagtggtggc ctaactacgg
     6181 ctacactaga agaacagtat ttggtatctg cgctctgctg aagccagtta ccttcggaaa
     6241 aagagttggt agctcttgat ccggcaaaca aaccaccgct ggtagcggtg gtttttttgt
     6301 ttgcaagcag cagattacgc gcagaaaaaa aggatctcaa gaagatcctt tgatcttttc
     6361 tacggggtct gacgctcagt ggaacgaaaa ctcacgttaa gggattttgg tcatgagatt
     6421 atcaaaaagg atcttcacct agatcctttt aaattaaaaa tgaagtttta aatcaatcta
     6481 aagtatatat gagtaaactt ggtctgacag ttaccaatgc ttaatcagtg aggcacctat
     6541 ctcagcgatc tgtctatttc gttcatccat agttgcctga ctccccgtcg tgtagataac
     6601 tacgatacgg gagggcttac catctggccc cagtgctgca atgataccgc gagacccacg
     6661 ctcaccggct ccagatttat cagcaataaa ccagccagcc ggaagggccg agcgcagaag
     6721 tggtcctgca actttatccg cctccatcca gtctattaat tgttgccggg aagctagagt
     6781 aagtagttcg ccagttaata gtttgcgcaa cgttgttgcc attgctacag gcatcgtggt
     6841 gtcacgctcg tcgtttggta tggcttcatt cagctccggt tcccaacgat caaggcgagt
     6901 tacatgatcc cccatgttgt gcaaaaaagc ggttagctcc ttcggtcctc cgatcgttgt
     6961 cagaagtaag ttggccgcag tgttatcact catggttatg gcagcactgc ataattctct
     7021 tactgtcatg ccatccgtaa gatgcttttc tgtgactggt gagtactcaa ccaagtcatt
     7081 ctgagaatag tgtatgcggc gaccgagttg ctcttgcccg gcgtcaatac gggataatac
     7141 cgcgccacat agcagaactt taaaagtgct catcattgga aaacgttctt cggggcgaaa
     7201 actctcaagg atcttaccgc tgttgagatc cagttcgatg taacccactc gtgcacccaa
     7261 ctgatcttca gcatctttta ctttcaccag cgtttctggg tgagcaaaaa caggaaggca
     7321 aaatgccgca aaaaagggaa taagggcgac acggaaatgt tgaatactca tactcttcct
     7381 ttttcaatat tattgaagca tttatcaggg ttattgtctc atgagcggat acatatttga
     7441 atgtatttag aaaaataaac aaataggggt tccgcgcaca tttccccgaa aagtgccacc
     7501 tgacgtcgac ggatcgggag atctcccgat cccctatggt gcactctcag tacaatctgc
     7561 tctgatgccg catagttaag ccagtatctg ctccctgctt gtgtgttgga ggtcgctgag
     7621 tagtgcgcga gcaaaattta agctacaaca aggcaaggct tgaccgacaa ttgcatgaag
     7681 aatctgctta gggttaggcg ttttgcgctg cttcgcgatg tacgggccag atatacgcgt
     7741 tgacattgat tattgactag ttattaatag taatcaatta cggggtcatt agttcatagc
     7801 ccatatatgg agttccgcgt tacataactt acggtaaatg gcccgcctgg ctgaccgccc
     7861 aacgaccccc gcccattgac gtcaataatg acgtatgttc ccatagtaac gccaataggg
     7921 actttccatt gacgtcaatg ggtggagtat ttacggtaaa ctgcccactt ggcagtacat
     7981 caagtgtatc atatgccaag tacgccccct attgacgtca atgacggtaa atggcccgcc
     8041 tggcattatg cccagtacat gaccttatgg gactttccta cttggcagta catctacgta
     8101 ttagtcatcg ctattaccat ggtgatgcgg ttttggcagt acatcaatgg gcgtggatag
     8161 cggtttgact cacggggatt tccaagtctc caccccattg acgtcaatgg gagtttgttt
     8221 tggcaccaaa atcaacggga ctttccaaaa tgtcgtaaca actccgcccc attgacgcaa
     8281 atgggcggta ggcgtgtacg gtgggaggtc tatataagca gcgcgttttg cctgtactgg
     8341 gtctctctgg ttagaccaga tctgagcctg ggagctctct ggctaactag ggaacccact
     8401 gcttaagcct caataaagct tgccttgagt gcttcaagta gtgtgtgccc gtctgttgtg
     8461 tgactctggt aactagagat ccctcagacc cttttagtca gtgtggaaaa tctctagcag
     8521 tggcgcccga acagggactt gaaagcgaaa gggaaaccag aggagctctc tcgacgcagg
     8581 actcggcttg ctgaagcgcg cacggcaaga ggcgaggggc ggcgactggt gagtacgcca
     8641 aaaattttga ctagcggagg ctagaaggag agagatgggt gcgagagcgt cagtattaag
     8701 cgggggagaa ttagatcgcg atgggaaaaa attcggttaa ggccaggggg aaagaaaaaa
     8761 tataaattaa aacatatagt atgggcaagc agggagctag aacgattcgc agttaatcct
     8821 ggcctgttag aaacatcaga aggctgtaga caaatactgg gacagctaca accatccctt
     8881 cagacaggat cagaagaact tagatcatta tataatacag tagcaaccct ctattgtgtg
     8941 catcaaagga tagagataaa agacaccaag gaagctttag acaagataga ggaagagcaa
     9001 aacaaaagta agaccaccgc acagcaagcg gccgctgatc ttcagacctg gaggaggaga
     9061 tatgagggac aattggagaa gtgaattata taaatataaa gtagtaaaaa ttgaaccatt
     9121 aggagtagca cccaccaagg caaagagaag agtggtgcag agagaaaaaa gagcagtggg
     9181 aataggagct ttgttccttg ggttcttggg agcagcagga agcactatgg gcgcagcgtc
     9241 aatgacgctg acggtacagg ccagacaatt attgtctggt atagtgcagc agcagaacaa
     9301 tttgctgagg gctattgagg cgcaacagca tctgttgcaa ctcacagtct ggggcatcaa
     9361 gcagctccag gcaagaatcc tggctgtgga aagataccta aaggatcaac agctcctggg
     9421 gatttggggt tgctctggaa aactcatttg caccactgct gtgccttgga atgctagttg
     9481 gagtaataaa tctctggaac agatttggaa tcacacgacc tggatggagt gggacagaga
     9541 aattaacaat tacacaagct taatacactc cttaattgaa gaatcgcaaa accagcaaga
     9601 aaagaatgaa caagaattat tggaattaga taaatgggca agtttgtgga attggtttaa
     9661 cataacaaat tggctgtggt atataaaatt attcataatg atagtaggag gcttggtagg
     9721 tttaagaata gtttttgctg tactttctat agtgaataga gttaggcagg gatattcacc
     9781 attatcgttt cagacccacc tcccaacccc gaggggaccc gacaggcccg aaggaataga
     9841 agaagaaggt ggagagagag acagagacag atccattcga ttagtgaacg gatcggcact
     9901 gcgtgcgcca attctgcaga caaatggcag tattcatcca caattttaaa agaaaagggg
     9961 ggattggggg gtacagtgca ggggaaagaa tagtagacat aatagcaaca gacatacaaa
    10021 ctaaagaatt acaaaaacaa attacaaaaa ttcaaaattt tcgggtttat tacagggaca
    10081 gcagagatcc agtttggtta gatctcgagt ttaccactcc ctatcagtga tagagaaaag
    10141 tgaaagtcga gtttaccact ccctatcagt gatagagaaa agtgaaagtc gagtttacca
    10201 ctccctatca gtgatagaga aaagtgaaag tcgagtttac cactccctat cagtgataga
    10261 gaaaagtgaa agtcgagttt accactccct atcagtgata gagaaaagtg aaagtcgagt
    10321 ttaccactcc ctatcagtga tagagaaaag tgaaagtcga gtttaccact ccctatcagt
    10381 gatagagaaa agtgaaagtc gagctcggta cccgggtcga
//
